>Addgene plasmid #102849 | pmTurqoise KIF1A shRNA | addgene full sequence | sequence record 198298 | Addgene NGS Result
GAACGCTGACGTCATCAACCCGCTCCAAGGAATCGCGGGCCCAGTGTCACTAGGCGGGAACACCCAGCGC
GCGTGCGCCCTGGCAGGAAGATGGCTGTGAGGGACAGGGGAGTGGCGCCCTGCAATATTTGCATGTCGCT
ATGTGTTCTGGGAAATCACCATAAACGTGAAATGTCTTTGGATTTGGGAATCTTATAAGTTCTGTATGAG
ACCACAGATCCCCTACCTATGTGAACGGCAAGTTCAAGAGACTTGCCGTTCACATAGGTATTTTTAAGCT
TATCGATACCGTCGACCTCGAGGGGGGGCCCGGTACCAGCTTTTGTTCCCTTTAGTGAGGGTTAATTTCG
AGCTTGGCGTAATCATGGTCATAGCTGTTTCCTGTGTGAAATTGTTATCCGCTCACAATTCCACACAACA
TACGAGCCGGAAGCATAAAGTGTAAAGCCTGGGGTGCCTAATGAGTGAGCTAACTCACATTAATTGCGTT
GCGCTCACTGCCCGCTTTCCAGTCGGGAAACCTGTCGTGCCAGCTGCATTAATGAATCGGCCAACGCGCG
GGGAGAGGCGGTTTGCGTATTGGGCGCTCTTCCGCTTCCTCGCTCACTGACTCGCTGCGCTCGGTCGTTC
GGCTGCGGCGAGCGGTATCAGCTCACTCAAAGGCGGTAATACGGTTATCCACAGAATCAGGGGATAACGC
AGGAAAGAACATGTGAGCAAAAGGCCAGCAAAAGGCCAGGAACCGTAAAAAGGCCGCGTTGCTGGCGTTT
TTCCATAGGCTCCGCCCCCCTGACGAGCATCACAAAAATCGACGCTCAAGTCAGAGGTGGCGAAACCCGA
CAGGACTATAAAGATACCAGGCGTTTCCCCCTGGAAGCTCCCTCGTGCGCTCTCCTGTTCCGACCCTGCC
GCTTACCGGATACCTGTCCGCCTTTCTCCCTTCGGGAAGCGTGGCGCTTTCTCATAGCTCACGCTGTAGG
TATCTCAGTTCGGTGTAGGTCGTTCGCTCCAAGCTGGGCTGTGTGCACGAACCCCCCGTTCAGCCCGACC
GCTGCGCCTTATCCGGTAACTATCGTCTTGAGTCCAACCCGGTAAGACACGACTTATCGCCACTGGCAGC
AGCCACTGGTAACAGGATTAGCAGAGCGAGGTATGTAGGCGGTGCTACAGAGTTCTTGAAGTGGTGGCCT
AACTACGGCTACACTAGAAGAACAGTATTTGGTATCTGCGCTCTGCTGAAGCCAGTTACCTTCGGAAAAA
GAGTTGGTAGCTCTTGATCCGGCAAACAAACCACCGCTGGTAGCGGTGGTTTTTTTGTTTGCAAGCAGCA
GATTACGCGCAGAAAAAAAGGATCTCAAGAAGATCCTTTGATCTTTTCTACGGGGTCTGACGCTCAGTGG
AACGAAAACTCACGTTAAGGGATTTTGGTCATGAGATTATCAAAAAGGATCTTCACCTAGATCCTTTTAA
ATTAAAAATGAAGTTTTAAATCAATCTAAAGTATATATGAGTAAACTTGGTCTGACAGTTACCAATGCTT
AATCAGTGAGGCACCTATCTCAGCGATCTGTCTATTTCGTTCATCCATAGTTGCCTGACTCCCCGTCGTG
TAGATAACTACGATACGGGAGGGCTTACCATCTGGCCCCAGTGCTGCAATGATACCGCGAGACCCACGCT
CACCGGCTCCAGATTTATCAGCAATAAACCAGCCAGCCGGAAGGGCCGAGCGCAGAAGTGGTCCTGCAAC
TTTATCCGCCTCCATCCAGTCTATTAATTGTTGCCGGGAAGCTAGAGTAAGTAGTTCGCCAGTTAATAGT
TTGCGCAACGTTGTTGCCATTGCTACAGGCATCGTGGTGTCACGCTCGTCGTTTGGTATGGCTTCATTCA
GCTCCGGTTCCCAACGATCAAGGCGAGTTACATGATCCCCCATGTTGTGCAAAAAAGCGGTTAGCTCCTT
CGGTCCTCCGATCGTTGTCAGAAGTAAGTTGGCCGCAGTGTTATCACTCATGGTTATGGCAGCACTGCAT
AATTCTCTTACTGTCATGCCATCCGTAAGATGCTTTTCTGTGACTGGTGAGTACTCAACCAAGTCATTCT
GAGAATAGTGTATGCGGCGACCGAGTTGCTCTTGCCCGGCGTCAATACGGGATAATACCGCGCCACATAG
CAGAACTTTAAAAGTGCTCATCATTGGAAAACGTTCTTCGGGGCGAAAACTCTCAAGGATCTTACCGCTG
TTGAGATCCAGTTCGATGTAACCCACTCGTGCACCCAACTGATCTTCAGCATCTTTTACTTTCACCAGCG
TTTCTGGGTGAGCAAAAACAGGAAGGCAAAATGCCGCAAAAAAGGGAATAAGGGCGACACGGAAATGTTG
AATACTCATACTCTTCCTTTTTCAATATTATTGAAGCATTTATCAGGGTTATTGTCTCATGAGCGGATAC
ATATTTGAATGTATTTAGAAAAATAAACAAATAGGGGTTCCGCGCACATTTCCCCGAAAAGTGCCACCTA
AATTGTAAGCGTTAATATTTTGTTAAAATTCGCGTTAAATTTTTGTTAAATCAGCTCATTTTTTAACCAA
TAGGCCGAAATCGGCAAAATCCCTTATAAATCAAAAGAATAGACCGAGATAGGGT
[37 nt withheld, positions 2646-2682]
AAAGAACGTGGACTCCAACGTCAAAGG
[49 nt withheld, positions 2710-2758]
T
[91 nt withheld, positions 2760-2850]
G
[124 nt withheld, positions 2852-2975]
CCCATTCGCCATTCAGGCTGCGCAACTGTTGGGAAGGGCGATCGGTGCGGGCCTCTTCGCTATTACGCCA
GCTGGCGAAAGGGGGATGTGCTGCAAGGCGATTAAGTTGGGTAACGCCAGGGTTTTCCCAGTCACGACGT
TGTAAAACGACGGCCAGTGAATTGTAATACGACTCACTATAGGGCGAATTGGAGCTCCACCGCGGTGGCG
GCCGCTCTAGAACTAGTGGATCCCCCGGGCTGCATCCCCGATCCTTATCGCTATCGATTCACACAAAAAA
CCAACACACAGATGTAATGAAAATAAAGATATTTTATTGCGGCCATCGTGATGGCAGGTTGGGCGTCGCT
TGGTCGGTCATTTCGAACCCCAGAGTCCCGCTCAGAAGAACTCGTCAAGAAGGCGATAGAAGGCGATGCG
CTGCGAATCGGGAGCGGCGATACCGTAAAGCACGAGGAAGCGGTCAGCCCATTCGCCGCCAAGCTCTTCA
GCAATATCACGGGTAGCCAACGCTATGTCCTGATAGCGGTCCGCCACACCCAGCCGGCCACAGTCGATGA
ATCCAGAAAAGCGGCCATTTTCCACCATGATATTCGGCAAGCAGGCATCGCCATGGGTCACGACGAGATC
CTCGCCGTCGGGCATGCGCGCCTTGAGCCTGGCGAACAGTTCGGCTGGCGCGAGCCCCTGATGCTCTTCG
TCCAGATCATCCTGATCGACAAGACCGGCTTCCATCCGAGTACGTGCTCGCTCGATGCGATGTTTCGCTT
GGTGGTCGAATGGGCAGGTAGCCGGATCAAGCGTATGCAGCCGCCGCATTGCATCAGCCATGATGGATAC
TTTCTCGGCAGGAGCAAGGTGAGATGACAGGAGATCCTGCCCCGGCACTTCGCCCAATAGCAGCCAGTCC
CTTCCCGCTTCAGTGACAACGTCGAGCACAGCTGCGCAAGGAACGCCCGTCGTGGCCAGCCACGATAGCC
GCGCTGCCTCGTCCTGCAGTTCATTCAGGGCACCGGACAGGTCGGTCTTGACAAAAAGAACCGGGCGCCC
CTGCGCTGACAGCCGGAACACGGCGGCATCAGAGCAGCCGATTGTCTGTTGTGCCCAGTCATAGCCGAAT
AGCCTCTCCACCCAAGCGGCCGGAGAACCTGCGTGCAATCCATCTTGTTCAATCATGGTGGCTCTAGCCT
TAAGTCACTTGTACAGCTCGTCCATGCCGAGAGTGATCCCGGCGGCGGTCACGAACTCCAGCAGGACCAT
GTGATCGCGCTTCTCGTTGGGGTCTTTGCTCAGCTTGGACTGGGTGCTCAGGTAGTGGTTGTCGGGCAGC
AGCACGGGGCCGTCGCCGATGGGGGTGTTCTGCTGGTAGTGGTCGGCGAGCTGCACGCCGCCGTCCTCGA
TGTTGTGGCGGATCTTGAAGTTGGCCTTGATGCCGTTCTTCTGCTTGTCGGCGGTGATATAGACGTTGTC
GCTAAAGTAGTTGTACTCCAGCTTGTGCCCCAGGATGTTGCCGTCCTCCTTGAAGTCGATGCCCTTCAGC
TCGATGCGGTTCACCAGGGTGTCGCCCTCGAACTTCACCTCGGCGCGGGTCTTGTAGTTGCCGTCGTCCT
TGAAGAAGATGGTGCGCTCCTGGACGTAGCCTTCGGGCATGGCGGACTTGAAGAAGTCGTGCTGCTTCAT
GTGGTCGGGGTAGCGGGCGAAGCACTGCACGCCCCAGGACAGGGTGGTCACGAGGGTGGGCCAGGGCACG
GGCAGCTTGCCGGTGGTGCAGATGAACTTCAGGGTCAGCTTGCCGTAGGTGGCATCGCCCTCGCCCTCGC
CGGACACGCTGAACTTGTGGCCGTTTACGTCGCCGTCCAGCTCGACCAGGATGGGCACCACCCCGGTGAA
CAGCTCCTCGCCCTTGCTCACCATGCTAGCTTGGGCTGCAGGTCGAAAGGCCCGGAGATGAGGAAGAGGA
GAACAGCGCGGCAGACGTGCGCTTTTGAAGCGTGCAGAATGCCGGGCCTCCGGAGGACCTTCGGGCGCCC
GCCCCGCCCCTGAGCCCGCCCCTGAGCCCGCCCCCGGACCCACCCCTTCCCAGCCTCTGAGCCCAGAAAG
CGAAGGAGCAAAGCTGCTATTGGCCGCTGCCCCAAAGGCCTACCCGCTTCCATTGCTCAGCGGTGCTGTC
CATCTGCACGAGACTAGTGAGACGTGCTACTTCCATTTGTCACGTCCTGCACGACGCGAGCTGCGGGGCG
GGGGGGAACTTCCTGACTAGGGGAGGAGTAGAAGGTGGCGCGAAGGGGCCACCAAAGAACGGAGCCGGTT
GGCGCCTACCGGCCGGTGGATGTGGAATGTGTGCGAGGCCAGAGGCCACTTGTGTAGCGCCAAGTGCCCA
GCGGGGCTGCTAAAGCGCATGCTCCAGACTGCCTTGGGAAAAGCGCCTCCCCTACCCGGTAGAATTC
Features (pLannotate 1.2.2; 18 found; start..end, strand, type, name):
      1..215     +  promoter       H1 promoter: human H1 RNA promoter
    276..317     +  misc_feature   MCS (fragment): pBluescript multiple cloning site
    329..347     -  promoter       T3 promoter: promoter for bacteriophage T3 RNA polymerase
    392..408     -  protein_bind   lac operator: The lac repressor binds to the lac operator to inhibit transcription in E. coli. This inhibition can be relieved by adding lactose or isopropyl-β-D-thiogalactopyranoside (IPTG). lac repressor encoded by lacI
    416..446     -  promoter       lac promoter: promoter for the E. coli lac operon
    461..482     -  protein_bind   CAP binding site: CAP binding activates transcription in the presence of cAMP. E. coli catabolite activator protein
    495..587     -  CDS            lacI (fragment): lac repressor; lacI; The lac repressor binds to the lac operator to inhibit transcription in E. coli. This inhibition can be relieved by adding lactose or isopropyl-β-D-thiogalactopyranoside (IPTG).
    770..1358    -  rep_origin     ori: high-copy-number ColE1/pMB1/pBR322/pUC origin of replication
   1529..2389    -  CDS            AmpR: β-lactamase; bla; confers resistance to ampicillin, carbenicillin, and related antibiotics
   2390..2494    -  promoter       AmpR promoter: bla
   2547..2975    -  rep_origin     f1 ori (sequence partly withheld): f1 bacteriophage origin of replication; arrow indicates direction of (+) strand synthesis
   2980..3137    -  CDS            lacZα (fragment): LacZα fragment of β-galactosidase; lacZ fragment
   3140..3158    +  promoter       T7 promoter: promoter for bacteriophage T7 RNA polymerase
   3167..3219    +  misc_feature   MCS (fragment): pBluescript multiple cloning site
   3245..3293    -  polyA_signal   poly(A) signal: synthetic polyadenylation signal
   3360..4151    -  CDS            neo: KKA2_KLEPN - Also known as kan, nptII. Experimental evidence at protein level: Swiss-Prot protein existence level 1. Resistance to kanamycin, neomycin, paromomycin, ribostamycin, butirosin and gentamicin B. From Klebsiella pneumoniae.
   4173..4889    -  CDS            mTurquoise2: mTurquoise2 is a basic (constitutively fluorescent) cyan fluorescent protein published in 2012, derived from Aequorea victoria. It is reported to be a rapidly-maturing monomer with very low acid sensitivity.
   4909..5412    -  promoter       PGK promoter: mouse phosphoglycerate kinase 1 promoter
