[The description below was written by a language model from this plasmid's Addgene catalogue record and pLannotate feature annotations shown in this document.]
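Description:
pmTurqoise KIF1A shRNA is a mammalian RNAi plasmid built on the pSuper backbone (Oligoengine), which itself derives from a pBluescript-type phagemid. In bacteria it is maintained at high copy through a ColE1/pUC origin and selected with ampicillin via the β-lactamase gene. An f1 origin, flanking T7 and T3 promoters, and remnants of the lacZα/lac promoter region and pBluescript polylinker are carried over from the parental vector.

The payload consists of two independent expression units. The human H1 RNA promoter, a Pol III promoter suited to producing short, defined transcripts, drives a short hairpin RNA directed against rat KIF1A (also listed as ATSV or Kns1). The hairpin was cloned between the BglII and HindIII sites immediately downstream of the promoter; it is not annotated as a separate feature in the table. On the opposite strand, a mouse PGK promoter drives a cyan fluorescent protein, followed closely by a neomycin phosphotransferase coding sequence and a synthetic poly(A) signal. This arrangement resembles the GFP/neo cassette of the commercial pSuper vector, and according to the depositor the eGFP was excised and replaced with cDNA for mTurquoise. The annotation software identifies the fluorescent protein as mTurquoise2, so the exact variant is best confirmed from the sequence. Whether the fluorescent protein and neo are translated as a fusion is not stated in the record.

The construct is intended for knockdown of KIF1A in rat cells, with the cyan fluorescence marking transfected cells and serving as a cell fill to outline their morphology. The associated work concerns kinesin-based transport along microtubules into dendritic spines.
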