Addgene plasmid #102849: pmTurqoise KIF1A shRNA
Purpose: Generates shRNA specific to Rat KIF1A along with cell fill pmTurqoise
Depositing lab: Erik Dent. Depositing organization: University of Wisconsin, Madison. Publication: Transport of a kinesin-cargo pair along microtubules into dendritic spines undergoing synaptic plasticity. McVicker DP, Awe AM, Richters KE, Wilson RL, Cowdrey DA, Hu X, Chapman ER, Dent EW. Nat Commun. 2016 Sep 23;7:12741. doi: 10.1038/ncomms12741. PubMed 27658622.
Backbone
  Vector backbone: pSuper
  Backbone manufacturer: Oligoengine
  Backbone size w/o insert (bp): 5415
  Vector type: Mammalian Expression, RNAi
Growth in bacteria
  Bacterial resistance: Ampicillin, 100 μg/mL
  Growth temperature: 37°C
  Growth strain: DH5alpha
  Copy number: High Copy
Gene/Insert
  Gene/Insert name: KIF1A-shRNA (alt name: ATSV, Kns1)
  gRNA/shRNA sequence: TACCTATGTGAACGGCAAG
  Species: R. norvegicus (rat)
  Entrez Gene: KIF1A
  Promoter: H1-RNA
  Cloning method: Restriction Enzyme; 5′ cloning site BglII (unknown if destroyed); 3′ cloning site HindIII (unknown if destroyed)
  Sequencing primers: 5′ T7 TAATACGACTCACTATAGGG , M13R CAGGAAACAGCTATGAC
Terms and licenses: Academic/Nonprofit Terms; Industry Terms: Not Available to Industry
Depositor comments: The pmTurquoise KIF1A shRNA vector was constructed by restriction site removal of eGFP from the commercially available pSuper vector (Oligoengine) and insertion of the cDNA coding for pmTurquoise (Addgene plasmid #36202). The reference for the pSuper Vector (Oligoengine) is T.R. Brummelkamp, R. Bernards, and R Agami, Science 296, 550 (2002).
How to cite: pmTurqoise KIF1A shRNA was a gift from Erik Dent (Addgene plasmid # 102849 ; http://n2t.net/addgene:102849 ; RRID:Addgene_102849)
